>Addgene plasmid #76437 | PDK4 gRNA (BRDN0001147610) | addgene full sequence | sequence record 185836 | Addgene Assembled Sequence
CCCGGGTGCAAAGATGGATAAAGTTTTAAACAGAGAGGAATCTTTGCAGCTAATGGACCTTCTAGGTCTT
GAAAGGAGTGGGAATTGGCTCCGGTGCCCGTCAGTGGGCAGAGCGCACATCGCCCACAGTCCCCGAGAAG
TTGGGGGGAGGGGTCGGCAATTGATCCGGTGCCTAGAGAAGGTGGCGCGGGGTAAACTGGGAAAGTGATG
TCGTGTACTGGCTCCGCCTTTTTCCCGAGGGTGGGGGAGAACCGTATATAAGTGCAGTAGTCGCCGTGAA
CGTTCTTTTTCGCAACGGGTTTGCCGCCAGAACACAGGTAAGTGCCGTGTGTGGTTCCCGCGGGCCTGGC
CTCTTTACGGGTTATGGCCCTTGCGTGCCTTGAATTACTTCCACCTGGCTGCAGTACGTGATTCTTGATC
CCGAGCTTCGGGTTGGAAGTGGGTGGGAGAGTTCGAGGCCTTGCGCTTAAGGAGCCCCTTCGCCTCGTGC
TTGAGTTGAGGCCTGGCCTGGGCGCTGGGGCCGCCGCGTGCGAATCTGGTGGCACCTTCGCGCCTGTCTC
GCTGCTTTCGATAAGTCTCTAGCCATTTAAAATTTTTGATGACCTGCTGCGACGCTTTTTTTCTGGCAAG
ATAGTCTTGTAAATGCGGGCCAAGATCTGCACACTGGTATTTCGGTTTTTGGGGCCGCGGGCGGCGACGG
GGCCCGTGCGTCCCAGCGCACATGTTCGGCGAGGCGGGGCCTGCGAGCGCGGCCACCGAGAATCGGACGG
GGGTAGTCTCAAGCTGGCCGGCCTGCTCTGGTGCCTGGCCTCGCGCCGCCGTGTATCGCCCCGCCCTGGG
CGGCAAGGCTGGCCCGGTCGGCACCAGTTGCGTGAGCGGAAAGATGGCCGCTTCCCGGCCCTGCTGCAGG
GAGCTCAAAATGGAGGACGCGGCGCTCGGGAGAGCGGGCGGGTGAGTCACCCACACAAAGGAAAAGGGCC
TTTCCGTCCTCAGCCGTCGCTTCATGTGACTCCACGGAGTACCGGGCGCCGTCCAGGCACCTCGATTAGT
TCTCGAGCTTTTGGAGTACGTCGTCTTTAGGTTGGGGGGAGGGGTTTTATGCGATGGAGTTTCCCCACAC
TGAGTGGGTGGAGACTGAAGTTAGGCCAGCTTGGCACTTGATGTAATTCTCCTTGGAATTTGCCCTTTTT
GAGTTTGGATCTTGGTTCATTCTCAAGCCTCAGACAGTGGTTCAAAGTTTTTTTCTTCCATTTCAGGTGT
CGTGACGTACGGCCACCATGACCGAGTACAAGCCCACGGTGCGCCTCGCCACCCGCGACGACGTCCCCAG
GGCCGTACGCACCCTCGCCGCCGCGTTCGCCGACTACCCCGCCACGCGCCACACCGTCGATCCGGACCGC
CACATCGAGCGGGTCACCGAGCTGCAAGAACTCTTCCTCACGCGCGTCGGGCTCGACATCGGCAAGGTGT
GGGTCGCGGACGACGGCGCCGCCGTGGCGGTCTGGACCACGCCGGAGAGCGTCGAAGCGGGGGCGGTGTT
CGCCGAGATCGGCCCGCGCATGGCCGAGTTGAGCGGTTCCCGGCTGGCCGCGCAGCAACAGATGGAAGGC
CTCCTGGCGCCGCACCGGCCCAAGGAGCCCGCGTGGTTCCTGGCCACCGTCGGAGTCTCGCCCGACCACC
AGGGCAAGGGTCTGGGCAGCGCCGTCGTGCTCCCCGGAGTGGAGGCGGCCGAGCGCGCCGGGGTGCCCGC
CTTCCTGGAGACCTCCGCGCCCCGCAACCTCCCCTTCTACGAGCGGCTCGGCTTCACCGTCACCGCCGAC
GTCGAGGTGCCCGAAGGACCGCGCACCTGGTGCATGACCCGCAAGCCCGGTGCCTGAACGCGTTAAGTCG
ACAATCAACCTCTGGATTACAAAATTTGTGAAAGATTGACTGGTATTCTTAACTATGTTGCTCCTTTTAC
GCTATGTGGATACGCTGCTTTAATGCCTTTGTATCATGCTATTGCTTCCCGTATGGCTTTCATTTTCTCC
TCCTTGTATAAATCCTGGTTGCTGTCTCTTTATGAGGAGTTGTGGCCCGTTGTCAGGCAACGTGGCGTGG
TGTGCACTGTGTTTGCTGACGCAACCCCCACTGGTTGGGGCATTGCCACCACCTGTCAGCTCCTTTCCGG
GACTTTCGCTTTCCCCCTCCCTATTGCCACGGCGGAACTCATCGCCGCCTGCCTTGCCCGCTGCTGGACA
GGGGCTCGGCTGTTGGGCACTGACAATTCCGTGGTGTTGTCGGGGAAATCATCGTCCTTTCCTTGGCTGC
TCGCCTGTGTTGCCACCTGGATTCTGCGCGGGACGTCCTTCTGCTACGTCCCTTCGGCCCTCAATCCAGC
GGACCTTCCTTCCCGCGGCCTGCTGCCGGCTCTGCGGCCTCTTCCGCGTCTTCGCCTTCGCCCTCAGACG
AGTCGGATCTCCCTTTGGGCCGCCTCCCCGCGTCGACTTTAAGACCAATGACTTACAAGGCAGCTGTAGA
TCTTAGCCACTTTTTAAAAGAAAAGGGGGGACTGGAAGGGCTAATTCACTCCCAACGAAGACAAGATCTG
CTTTTTGCTTGTACTGGGTCTCTCTGGTTAGACCAGATCTGAGCCTGGGAGCTCTCTGGCTAACTAGGGA
ACCCACTGCTTAAGCCTCAATAAAGCTTGCCTTGAGTGCTTCAAGTAGTGTGTGCCCGTCTGTTGTGTGA
CTCTGGTAACTAGAGATCCCTCAGACCCTTTTAGTCAGTGTGGAAAATCTCTAGCAGTACGTATAGTAGT
TCATGTCATCTTATTATTCAGTATTTATAACTTGCAAAGAAATGAATATCAGAGAGTGAGAGGAACTTGT
TTATTGCAGCTTATAATGGTTACAAATAAAGCAATAGCATCACAAATTTCACAAATAAAGCATTTTTTTC
ACTGCATTCTAGTTGTGGTTTGTCCAAACTCATCAATGTATCTTATCATGTCTGGCTCTAGCTATCCCGC
CCCTAACTCCGCCCATCCCGCCCCTAACTCCGCCCAGTTCCGCCCATTCTCCGCCCCATGGCTGACTAAT
TTTTTTTATTTATGCAGAGGCCGAGGCCGCCTCGGCCTCTGAGCTATTCCAGAAGTAGTGAGGAGGCTTT
TTTGGAGGCCTAGGGACGTACCCAATTCGCCCTATAGTGAGTCGTATTACGCGCGCTCACTGGCCGTCGT
TTTACAACGTCGTGACTGGGAAAACCCTGGCGTTACCCAACTTAATCGCCTTGCAGCACATCCCCCTTTC
GCCAGCTGGCGTAATAGCGAAGAGGCCCGCACCGATCGCCCTTCCCAACAGTTGCGCAGCCTGAATGGCG
AATGGG
[124 nt withheld, positions 3367-3490]
C
[91 nt withheld, positions 3492-3582]
A
[49 nt withheld, positions 3584-3632]
CCTTTGACGTTGGAGTCCACGTTCTTT
[37 nt withheld, positions 3660-3696]
ACCCTATCTCGGTCTATTCTTTTGATTTATAAGGGATTTTGCCGATTTCGGCCTATTGGTTAAAAAATGA
GCTGATTTAACAAAAATTTAACGCGAATTTTAACAAAATATTAACGCTTACAATTTAGGTGGCACTTTTC
GGGGAAATGTGCGCGGAACCCCTATTTGTTTATTTTTCTAAATACATTCAAATATGTATCCGCTCATGAG
ACAATAACCCTGATAAATGCTTCAATAATATTGAAAAAGGAAGAGTATGAGTATTCAACATTTCCGTGTC
GCCCTTATTCCCTTTTTTGCGGCATTTTGCCTTCCTGTTTTTGCTCACCCAGAAACGCTGGTGAAAGTAA
AAGATGCTGAAGATCAGTTGGGTGCACGAGTGGGTTACATCGAACTGGATCTCAACAGCGGTAAGATCCT
TGAGAGTTTTCGCCCCGAAGAACGTTTTCCAATGATGAGCACTTTTAAAGTTCTGCTATGTGGCGCGGTA
TTATCCCGTATTGACGCCGGGCAAGAGCAACTCGGTCGCCGCATACACTATTCTCAGAATGACTTGGTTG
AGTACTCACCAGTCACAGAAAAGCATCTTACGGATGGCATGACAGTAAGAGAATTATGCAGTGCTGCCAT
AACCATGAGTGATAACACTGCGGCCAACTTACTTCTGACAACGATCGGAGGACCGAAGGAGCTAACCGCT
TTTTTGCACAACATGGGGGATCATGTAACTCGCCTTGATCGTTGGGAACCGGAGCTGAATGAAGCCATAC
CAAACGACGAGCGTGACACCACGATGCCTGTAGCAATGGCAACAACGTTGCGCAAACTATTAACTGGCGA
ACTACTTACTCTAGCTTCCCGGCAACAATTAATAGACTGGATGGAGGCGGATAAAGTTGCAGGACCACTT
CTGCGCTCGGCCCTTCCGGCTGGCTGGTTTATTGCTGATAAATCTGGAGCCGGTGAGCGTGGGTCTCGCG
GTATCATTGCAGCACTGGGGCCAGATGGTAAGCCCTCCCGTATCGTAGTTATCTACACGACGGGGAGTCA
GGCAACTATGGATGAACGAAATAGACAGATCGCTGAGATAGGTGCCTCACTGATTAAGCATTGGTAACTG
TCAGACCAAGTTTACTCATATATACTTTAGATTGATTTAAAACTTCATTTTTAATTTAAAAGGATCTAGG
TGAAGATCCTTTTTGATAATCTCATGACCAAAATCCCTTAACGTGAGTTTTCGTTCCACTGAGCGTCAGA
CCCCGTAGAAAAGATCAAAGGATCTTCTTGAGATCCTTTTTTTCTGCGCGTAATCTGCTGCTTGCAAACA
AAAAAACCACCGCTACCAGCGGTGGTTTGTTTGCCGGATCAAGAGCTACCAACTCTTTTTCCGAAGGTAA
CTGGCTTCAGCAGAGCGCAGATACCAAATACTGTTCTTCTAGTGTAGCCGTAGTTAGGCCACCACTTCAA
GAACTCTGTAGCACCGCCTACATACCTCGCTCTGCTAATCCTGTTACCAGTGGCTGCTGCCAGTGGCGAT
AAGTCGTGTCTTACCGGGTTGGACTCAAGACGATAGTTACCGGATAAGGCGCAGCGGTCGGGCTGAACGG
GGGGTTCGTGCACACAGCCCAGCTTGGAGCGAACGACCTACACCGAACTGAGATACCTACAGCGTGAGCT
ATGAGAAAGCGCCACGCTTCCCGAAGGGAGAAAGGCGGACAGGTATCCGGTAAGCGGCAGGGTCGGAACA
GGAGAGCGCACGAGGGAGCTTCCAGGGGGAAACGCCTGGTATCTTTATAGTCCTGTCGGGTTTCGCCACC
TCTGACTTGAGCGTCGATTTTTGTGATGCTCGTCAGGGGGGCGGAGCCTATGGAAAAACGCCAGCAACGC
GGCCTTTTTACGGTTCCTGGCCTTTTGCTGGCCTTTTGCTCACATGTTCTTTCCTGCGTTATCCCCTGAT
TCTGTGGATAACCGTATTACCGCCTTTGAGTGAGCTGATACCGCTCGCCGCAGCCGAACGACCGAGCGCA
GCGAGTCAGTGAGCGAGGAAGCGGAAGAGCGCCCAATACGCAAACCGCCTCTCCCCGCGCGTTGGCCGAT
TCATTAATGCAGCTGGCACGACAGGTTTCCCGACTGGAAAGCGGGCAGTGAGCGCAACGCAATTAATGTG
AGTTAGCTCACTCATTAGGCACCCCAGGCTTTACACTTTATGCTTCCGGCTCGTATGTTGTGTGGAATTG
TGAGCGGATAACAATTTCACACAGGAAACAGCTATGACCATGATTACGCCAAGCGCGCAATTAACCCTCA
CTAAAGGGAACAAAAGCTGGAGCTGCAAGCTTAATGTAGTCTTATGCAATACTCTTGTAGTCTTGCAACA
TGGTAACGATGAGTTAGCAACATGCCTTACAAGGAGAGAAAAAGCACCGTGCATGCCGATTGGTGGAAGT
AAGGTGGTACGATCGTGCCTTATTAGGAAGGCAACAGACGGGTCTGACATGGATTGGACGAACCACTGAA
TTGCCGCATTGCAGAGATATTGTATTTAAGTGCCTAGCTCGATACATAAACGGGTCTCTCTGGTTAGACC
AGATCTGAGCCTGGGAGCTCTCTGGCTAACTAGGGAACCCACTGCTTAAGCCTCAATAAAGCTTGCCTTG
AGTGCTTCAAGTAGTGTGTGCCCGTCTGTTGTGTGACTCTGGTAACTAGAGATCCCTCAGACCCTTTTAG
TCAGTGTGGAAAATCTCTAGCAGTGGCGCCCGAACAGGGACTTGAAAGCGAAAGGGAAACCAGAGGAGCT
CTCTCGACGCAGGACTCGGCTTGCTGAAGCGCGCACGGCAAGAGGCGAGGGGCGGCGACTGGTGAGTACG
CCAAAAATTTTGACTAGCGGAGGCTAGAAGGAGAGAGATGGGTGCGAGAGCGTCAGTATTAAGCGGGGGA
GAATTAGATCGCGATGGGAAAAAATTCGGTTAAGGCCAGGGGGAAAGAAAAAATATAAATTAAAACATAT
AGTATGGGCAAGCAGGGAGCTAGAACGATTCGCAGTTAATCCTGGCCTGTTAGAAACATCAGAAGGCTGT
AGACAAATACTGGGACAGCTACAACCATCCCTTCAGACAGGATCAGAAGAACTTAGATCATTATATAATA
CAGTAGCAACCCTCTATTGTGTGCATCAAAGGATAGAGATAAAAGACACCAAGGAAGCTTTAGACAAGAT
AGAGGAAGAGCAAAACAAAAGTAAGACCACCGCACAGCAAGCGGCCGCTGATCTTCAGACCTGGAGGAGG
AGATATGAGGGACAATTGGAGAAGTGAATTATATAAATATAAAGTAGTAAAAATTGAACCATTAGGAGTA
GCACCCACCAAGGCAAAGAGAAGAGTGGTGCAGAGAGAAAAAAGAGCAGTGGGAATAGGAGCTTTGTTCC
TTGGGTTCTTGGGAGCAGCAGGAAGCACTATGGGCGCAGCGTCAATGACGCTGACGGTACAGGCCAGACA
ATTATTGTCTGGTATAGTGCAGCAGCAGAACAATTTGCTGAGGGCTATTGAGGCGCAACAGCATCTGTTG
CAACTCACAGTCTGGGGCATCAAGCAGCTCCAGGCAAGAATCCTGGCTGTGGAAAGATACCTAAAGGATC
AACAGCTCCTGGGGATTTGGGGTTGCTCTGGAAAACTCATTTGCACCACTGCTGTGCCTTGGAATGCTAG
TTGGAGTAATAAATCTCTGGAACAGATTTGGAATCACACGACCTGGATGGAGTGGGACAGAGAAATTAAC
AATTACACAAGCTTAATACACTCCTTAATTGAAGAATCGCAAAACCAGCAAGAAAAGAATGAACAAGAAT
TATTGGAATTAGATAAATGGGCAAGTTTGTGGAATTGGTTTAACATAACAAATTGGCTGTGGTATATAAA
ATTATTCATAATGATAGTAGGAGGCTTGGTAGGTTTAAGAATAGTTTTTGCTGTACTTTCTATAGTGAAT
AGAGTTAGGCAGGGATATTCACCATTATCGTTTCAGACCCACCTCCCAACCCCGAGGGGACCCAGAGAGG
GCCTATTTCCCATGATTCCTTCATATTTGCATATACGATACAAGGCTGTTAGAGAGATAATTAGAATTAA
TTTGACTGTAAACACAAAGATATTAGTACAAAATACGTGACGTAGAAAGTAATAATTTCTTGGGTAGTTT
GCAGTTTTAAAATTATGTTTTAAAATGGACTATCATATGCTTACCGTAACTTGAAAGTATTTCGATTTCT
TGGCTTTATATATCTTGTGGAAAGGACGAAACACCGCATACACGATGTGAATTGGTGTTTTAGAGCTAGA
AATAGCAAGTTAAAATAAGGCTAGTCCGTTATCAACTTGAAAAAGTGGCACCGAGTCGGTGCTTTTTTAA
GCTTGGCGTAACTAGATCTTGAGACAAATGGCAGTATTCATCCACAATTTTAAAAGAAAAGGGGGGATTG
GGGGGTACAGTGCAGGGGAAAGAATAGTAGACATAATAGCAACAGACATACAAACTAAAGAATTACAAAA
ACAAATTACAAAAATTCAAAATTTTCGGGTTTATTACAGGGACAGCAGAGATCCACTTTGGCGCCGGCTC
GAGGGGG
Features (pLannotate 1.2.2; 29 found; start..end, strand, type, name):
     14..80      +  CDS            small t antigen (fragment): SV40 (simian virus 40) small t antigen
    106..317     +  promoter       EF-1α core promoter: core promoter for human elongation factor EF-1α
    318..1256    +  intron         EF-1α intron A: intron upstream of the start codon of human EF-1α
   1278..1877    +  CDS            PuroR (fragment): puromycin N-acetyltransferase; pac from Streptomyces; confers resistance to puromycin
   1893..2481    +  misc_feature   WPRE: woodchuck hepatitis virus posttranscriptional regulatory element
   2532..2551    +  misc_feature   cPPT/CTS (fragment): central polypurine tract and central termination sequence of HIV-1
   2553..2786    +  LTR            3' LTR (ΔU3): self-inactivating 3' long terminal repeat (LTR) from HIV-1
   2864..2985    +  polyA_signal   SV40 poly(A) signal: SV40 polyadenylation signal
   3025..3160    +  rep_origin     SV40 ori: SV40 origin of replication
   3181..3199    -  promoter       T7 promoter: promoter for bacteriophage T7 RNA polymerase
   3207..3362    +  CDS            lacZα (fragment): LacZα fragment of β-galactosidase; lacZ fragment
   3367..3795    +  rep_origin     f1 ori (sequence partly withheld): f1 bacteriophage origin of replication; arrow indicates direction of (+) strand synthesis
   3848..3952    +  promoter       AmpR promoter: bla
   3953..4813    +  CDS            AmpR: β-lactamase; bla; confers resistance to ampicillin, carbenicillin, and related antibiotics
   4984..5572    +  rep_origin     ori: high-copy-number ColE1/pMB1/pBR322/pUC origin of replication
   5755..5847    +  CDS            lacI (fragment): lac repressor; lacI; The lac repressor binds to the lac operator to inhibit transcription in E. coli. This inhibition can be relieved by adding lactose or isopropyl-β-D-thiogalactopyranoside (IPTG).
   5860..5881    +  protein_bind   CAP binding site: CAP binding activates transcription in the presence of cAMP. E. coli catabolite activator protein
   5896..5926    +  promoter       lac promoter: promoter for the E. coli lac operon
   5934..5950    +  protein_bind   lac operator: The lac repressor binds to the lac operator to inhibit transcription in E. coli. This inhibition can be relieved by adding lactose or isopropyl-β-D-thiogalactopyranoside (IPTG). lac repressor encoded by lacI
   5995..6013    +  promoter       T3 promoter: promoter for bacteriophage T3 RNA polymerase
   6041..6267    +  promoter       RSV promoter: Rous sarcoma virus enhancer/promoter
   6268..6448    +  LTR            5' LTR (truncated): truncated 5' long terminal repeat (LTR) from HIV-1
   6495..6620    +  misc_feature   HIV-1 Ψ: packaging signal of human immunodeficiency virus type 1
   6604..6967    +  CDS            HIV-1 gag (fragment): gag protein from human immunodeficiency virus 1; gag
   7113..7346    +  misc_feature   RRE: The Rev response element (RRE) of HIV-1 allows for Rev-dependent mRNA export from the nucleus to the cytoplasm.
   7723..7749    +  CDS            Rev (fragment): human immunodeficiency virus 1 (HIV-1) Rev protein; rev; enhances nuclear export of unspliced and incompletely spliced viral mRNAs
   7753..7993    +  promoter       U6 promoter: RNA polymerase III promoter for human U6 snRNA
   8023..8098    +  misc_RNA       gRNA scaffold: guide RNA scaffold for the Streptococcus pyogenes CRISPR/Cas9 system
   8154..8271    +  misc_feature   cPPT/CTS: central polypurine tract and central termination sequence of HIV-1
