[The description below was written by a language model from this plasmid's Addgene catalogue record and pLannotate feature annotations shown in this document.]
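Description:
PDK4 gRNA (BRDN0001147610) is a third-generation lentiviral CRISPR guide plasmid built on the lentiGuide-Puro backbone, designed to express a single guide RNA against human PDK4 (pyruvate dehydrogenase kinase 4; designed against the NM_002612.3 transcript). In bacteria it is maintained as a high-copy plasmid through a ColE1/pUC-type origin and selected with ampicillin via the β-lactamase gene. An f1 origin, an SV40 origin and poly(A) signal, and remnants of lac and T7/T3 cloning-vector elements lie outside the viral genome.

The transfer cassette begins with an RSV promoter fused to a truncated HIV-1 5' LTR, which makes genomic RNA production Tat-independent. This is followed by the Ψ packaging signal with a partial gag sequence and the Rev response element, and the cassette ends in a ΔU3 self-inactivating 3' LTR. Within this unit, a human U6 RNA polymerase III promoter drives the PDK4-specific spacer joined to the Streptococcus pyogenes Cas9 guide scaffold. A central polypurine tract (cPPT/CTS) lies just downstream of the scaffold. A separate EF-1α core promoter with its intron A then drives puromycin N-acetyltransferase, and a WPRE enhances expression of this transcript, allowing puromycin selection of transduced mammalian cells.

The plasmid does not encode Cas9. It is intended to be used with a separate Cas9 lentivirus such as lentiCas9-Blast, or in cells that already express Cas9, to disrupt PDK4. It is an individual clone from a human kinome guide collection associated with work on optimised sgRNA design for higher on-target activity and fewer off-target effects.
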