Addgene plasmid #76437: PDK4 gRNA (BRDN0001147610)
Purpose: 3rd generation lentiviral gRNA plasmid targeting human PDK4
Depositing lab: John Doench & David Root. Depositing organization: Broad Institute. Publication: Optimized sgRNA design to maximize activity and minimize off-target effects of CRISPR-Cas9. Doench JG, Fusi N, Sullender M, Hegde M, Vaimberg EW, Donovan KF, Smith I, Tothova Z, Wilen C, Orchard R, Virgin HW, Listgarten J, Root DE. Nat Biotechnol. 2016 Jan 18. doi: 10.1038/nbt.3437. PubMed 26780180.
Backbone
  Vector backbone: lentiGuide-Puro
  Backbone manufacturer: Zhang Lab (Addgene plasmid # 52963)
  Vector type: Mammalian Expression, Lentiviral, CRISPR
  Selectable markers: Puromycin
Growth in bacteria
  Bacterial resistance: Ampicillin, 100 μg/mL
  Growth temperature: 37°C
  Growth strain: DH5alpha
  Copy number: High Copy
Gene/Insert
  Gene/Insert name: PDK4 (alt names: PDK4; NM_002612.3)
  gRNA/shRNA sequence: CATACACGATGTGAATTGGT
  Species: H. sapiens (human)
  Entrez Gene: PDK4
  Promoter: hU6
  Cloning method: Unknown
  Sequencing primers: 5′ U6-F; 3′ pS2-R
Terms and licenses: Academic/Nonprofit Terms; Industry Terms: Not Available to Industry
Depositor comments: The gRNA was designed to target the following Genbank reference sequence(s): NM_002612.3. Note that this plasmid does NOT contain Cas9. It should be used in conjunction with lentiCas9-Blast (Addgene #52962) or otherwise with cell lines already expressing Cas9. Browse the full kinome gRNA library at http://www.addgene.org/pooled-library/broadgpp-human-kinome/ or visit http://www.broadinstitute.org/rnai/public/ for detailed protocols and information.
How to cite: PDK4 gRNA (BRDN0001147610) was a gift from John Doench & David Root (Addgene plasmid # 76437 ; http://n2t.net/addgene:76437 ; RRID:Addgene_76437)
