>Addgene plasmid #76437 | PDK4 gRNA (BRDN0001147610) | depositor partial sequence | sequence record 143897 | Target Sequence
CATACACGATGTGAATTGGT
