>Addgene plasmid #76437 | PDK4 gRNA (BRDN0001147610) | addgene partial sequence | sequence record 185835 | hU6-F
GTAGAAAGTAATAATTTCTTGGGTAGTTTGCAGTTTTAAAATTATGTTTTAAAATGGACTATCATATGCT
TACCGTAACTTGAAAGTATTTCGATTTCTTGGCTTTATATATCTTGTGGAAAGGACGAAACACCGCATAC
ACGATGTGAATTGGTGTTTTAGAGCTAGAAATAGCAAGTTAAAATAAGGCTAGTCCGTTATCAACTTGAA
AAAGTGGCACCGAGTCGGTGCTTTTTTAAGCTTGGCGTAACTAGATCTTGAGACAAATGGCAGTATTCAT
CCACAATTTTAAAAGAAAAGGGGGGATTGGGGGGTACAGTGCAGGGGAAAGAATAGTAGACATAATAGCA
ACAGACATACAAACTAAAGAATTACAAAAACAAATTACAAAAATTCAAAATTTTCGGGTTTATTACAGGG
ACAGCAGAGATCCACTTTGGCGCCGGCTCGAGGGGGCCCGGGTGCAAAGATGGATAAAGTTTTAAACAGA
GAGGAATCTTTGCAGCTAATGGACCTTCTAGGTCTTGAAAGGAGTGGGAATTGGCTCCGGTGCCCGTCAG
TGGGCAGAGC
